>Addgene plasmid #141010 | pUC-DEST-R3R4(R) | addgene full sequence | sequence record 304882 | Addgene NGS Result
CCCAGTCACGACGTTGTAAAACGACGGCCAGTGCCAAGCTTGCATGCCTGCAGGTCGGGATATCTGAATT
ATCAACTTTGTATAATAAAGTTGAACGAGAAACGTAAAATGATATAAATATCAATATATTAAATTAGATT
TTGCATAAAAAACAGACTACATAATACTGTAAAACACAACATATCCAGTCACTATGGCGGCCGCATTAGG
CACCCCAGGCTTTACACTTTATGCTTCCGGCTCGTATAATGTGTGGATTTTGAGTTAGGATCCGTCGAGA
TTTTCAGGAGCTAAGGAAGCTAAAATGGAGAAAAAAATCACTGGATATACCACCGTTGATATATCCCAAT
GGCATCGTAAAGAACATTTTGAGGCATTTCAGTCAGTTGCTCAATGTACCTATAACCAGACCGTTCAGCT
GGATATTACGGCCTTTTTAAAGACCGTAAAGAAAAATAAGCACAAGTTTTATCCGGCCTTTATTCACATT
CTTGCCCGCCTGATGAATGCTCATCCGGAATTCCGTATGGCAATGAAAGACGGTGAGCTGGTGATATGGG
ATAGTGTTCACCCTTGTTACACCGTTTTCCATGAGCAAACTGAAACGTTTTCATCGCTCTGGAGTGAATA
CCACGACGATTTCCGGCAGTTTCTACACATATATTCGCAAGATGTGGCGTGTTACGGTGAAAACCTGGCC
TATTTCCCTAAAGGGTTTATTGAGAATATGTTTTTCGTCTCAGCCAATCCCTGGGTGAGTTTCACCAGTT
TTGATTTAAACGTGGCCAATATGGACAACTTCTTCGCCCCCGTTTTCACCATGGGCAAATATTATACGCA
AGGCGACAAGGTGCTGATGCCGCTGGCGATTCAGGTTCATCATGCCGTTTGTGATGGCTTCCATGTCGGC
AGAATGCTTAATGAATTACAACAGTACTGCGATGAGTGGCAGGCGGGGCGTAATCTAGAGGATCCGGCTT
ACTAAAAGCCAGATAACAGTATGCGTATTTGCGCGCTGATTTTTGCGGTATAAGAATATATACTGATATG
TATACCCGAAGTATGTCAAAAAGAGGTATGCTATGAAGCAGCGTATTACAGTGACAGTTGACAGCGACAG
CTATCAGTTGCTCAAGGCATATATGATGTCAATATCTCCGGTCTGGTAAGCACAACCATGCAGAATGAAG
CCCGTCGTCTGCGTGCCGAACGCTGGAAAGCGGAAAATCAGGAAGGGATGGCTGAGGTCGCCCGGTTTAT
TGAAATGAACGGCTCTTTTGCTGACGAGAACAGGGGCTGGTGAAATGCAGTTTAAGGTTTACACCTATAA
AAGAGAGAGCCGTTATCGTCTGTTTGTGGATGTACAGAGTGATATTATTGACACGCCCGGGCGACGGATG
GTGATCCCCCTGGCCAGTGCACGTCTGCTGTCAGATAAAGTCTCCCGTGAACTTTACCCGGTGGTGCATA
TCGGGGATGAAAGCTGGCGCATGATGACCACCGATATGGCCAGTGTGCCGGTCTCCGTTATCGGGGAAGA
AGTGGCTGATCTCAGCCACCGCGAAAATGACATCAAAAACGCCATTAACCTGATGTTCTGGGGAATATAA
ATGTCAGGCTCCCTTATACACAGCCAGTCTGCAGGTCGACCATAGTGACTGGATATGTTGTGTTTTACAG
TATTATGTAGTCTGTTTTTTATGCAAAATCTAATTTAATATATTGATATTTATATCATTTTACGTTTCTC
GTTCAACTTTTCTATACAAAGTTGATAGCTTGATATCAATACTCTAGAGGATCCCCGGGTACCGAGCTCG
AATTCGTAATCATGGTCATAGCTGTTTCCTGTGTGAAATTGTTATCCGCTCACAATTCCACACAACATAC
GAGCCGGAAGCATAAAGTGTAAAGCCTGGGGTGCCTAATGAGTGAGCTAACTCACATTAATTGCGTTGCG
CTCACTGCCCGCTTTCCAGTCGGGAAACCTGTCGTGCCAGCTGCATTAATGAATCGGCCAACGCGCGGGG
AGAGGCGGTTTGCGTATTGGGCGCTCTTCCGCTTCCTCGCTCACTGACTCGCTGCGCTCGGTCGTTCGGC
TGCGGCGAGCGGTATCAGCTCACTCAAAGGCGGTAATACGGTTATCCACAGAATCAGGGGATAACGCAGG
AAAGAACATGTGAGCAAAAGGCCAGCAAAAGGCCAGGAACCGTAAAAAGGCCGCGTTGCTGGCGTTTTTC
CATAGGCTCCGCCCCCCTGACGAGCATCACAAAAATCGACGCTCAAGTCAGAGGTGGCGAAACCCGACAG
GACTATAAAGATACCAGGCGTTTCCCCCTGGAAGCTCCCTCGTGCGCTCTCCTGTTCCGACCCTGCCGCT
TACCGGATACCTGTCCGCCTTTCTCCCTTCGGGAAGCGTGGCGCTTTCTCATAGCTCACGCTGTAGGTAT
CTCAGTTCGGTGTAGGTCGTTCGCTCCAAGCTGGGCTGTGTGCACGAACCCCCCGTTCAGCCCGACCGCT
GCGCCTTATCCGGTAACTATCGTCTTGAGTCCAACCCGGTAAGACACGACTTATCGCCACTGGCAGCAGC
CACTGGTAACAGGATTAGCAGAGCGAGGTATGTAGGCGGTGCTACAGAGTTCTTGAAGTGGTGGCCTAAC
TACGGCTACACTAGAAGAACAGTATTTGGTATCTGCGCTCTGCTGAAGCCAGTTACCTTCGGAAAAAGAG
TTGGTAGCTCTTGATCCGGCAAACAAACCACCGCTGGTAGCGGTGGTTTTTTTGTTTGCAAGCAGCAGAT
TACGCGCAGAAAAAAAGGATCTCAAGAAGATCCTTTGATCTTTTCTACGGGGTCTGACGCTCAGTGGAAC
GAAAACTCACGTTAAGGGATTTTGGTCATGAGATTATCAAAAAGGATCTTCACCTAGATCCTTTTAAATT
AAAAATGAAGTTTTAAATCAATCTAAAGTATATATGAGTAAACTTGGTCTGACAGTTACCAATGCTTAAT
CAGTGAGGCACCTATCTCAGCGATCTGTCTATTTCGTTCATCCATAGTTGCCTGACTCCCCGTCGTGTAG
ATAACTACGATACGGGAGGGCTTACCATCTGGCCCCAGTGCTGCAATGATACCGCGAGACCCACGCTCAC
CGGCTCCAGATTTATCAGCAATAAACCAGCCAGCCGGAAGGGCCGAGCGCAGAAGTGGTCCTGCAACTTT
ATCCGCCTCCATCCAGTCTATTAATTGTTGCCGGGAAGCTAGAGTAAGTAGTTCGCCAGTTAATAGTTTG
CGCAACGTTGTTGCCATTGCTACAGGCATCGTGGTGTCACGCTCGTCGTTTGGTATGGCTTCATTCAGCT
CCGGTTCCCAACGATCAAGGCGAGTTACATGATCCCCCATGTTGTGCAAAAAAGCGGTTAGCTCCTTCGG
TCCTCCGATCGTTGTCAGAAGTAAGTTGGCCGCAGTGTTATCACTCATGGTTATGGCAGCACTGCATAAT
TCTCTTACTGTCATGCCATCCGTAAGATGCTTTTCTGTGACTGGTGAGTACTCAACCAAGTCATTCTGAG
AATAGTGTATGCGGCGACCGAGTTGCTCTTGCCCGGCGTCAATACGGGATAATACCGCGCCACATAGCAG
AACTTTAAAAGTGCTCATCATTGGAAAACGTTCTTCGGGGCGAAAACTCTCAAGGATCTTACCGCTGTTG
AGATCCAGTTCGATGTAACCCACTCGTGCACCCAACTGATCTTCAGCATCTTTTACTTTCACCAGCGTTT
CTGGGTGAGCAAAAACAGGAAGGCAAAATGCCGCAAAAAAGGGAATAAGGGCGACACGGAAATGTTGAAT
ACTCATACTCTTCCTTTTTCAATATTATTGAAGCATTTATCAGGGTTATTGTCTCATGAGCGGATACATA
TTTGAATGTATTTAGAAAAATAAACAAATAGGGGTTCCGCGCACATTTCCCCGAAAAGTGCCACCTGACG
TCTAAGAAACCATTATTATCATGACATTAACCTATAAAAATAGGCGTATCACGAGGCCCTTTCGTCTCGC
GCGTTTCGGTGATGACGGTGAAAACCTCTGACACATGCAGCTCCCGGAGACGGTCACAGCTTGTCTGTAA
GCGGATGCCGGGAGCAGACAAGCCCGTCAGGGCGCGTCAGCGGGTGTTGGCGGGTGTCGGGGCTGGCTTA
ACTATGCGGCATCAGAGCAGATTGTACTGAGAGTGCACCATATGCGGTGTGAAATACCGCACAGATGCGT
AAGGAGAAAATACCGCATCAGGCGCCATTCGCCATTCAGGCTGCGCAACTGTTGGGAAGGGCGATCGGTG
CGGGCCTCTTCGCTATTACGCCAGCTGGCGAAAGGGGGATGTGCTGCAAGGCGATTAAGTTGGGTAACGC
CAGGGTTTT
Features (pLannotate 1.2.2; 20 found; start..end, strand, type, name):
     36..57      -  misc_feature   MCS (fragment): pUC18/19 multiple cloning site
     73..196     +  protein_bind   attR3: mutant version of attR; recombination site for the Gateway® LR reaction LR Clonase™
    221..251     +  promoter       lac UV5 promoter: E. coli lac promoter with an "up" mutation
    275..304     +  promoter       cat promoter (fragment): promoter of the E. coli cat gene encoding chloramphenicol acetyltransferase
    305..985     +  CDS            CmR: chloramphenicol acetyltransferase confers resistance to chloramphenicol
   1142..1300    +  CDS            ccdA (fragment): CCDA_ECO57 - Also known as H, letA. Experimental evidence at protein level: Swiss-Prot protein existence level 1. Antitoxin component of a type II toxin-antitoxin (TA) system which inhibits the post-segregational killing (PSK) of plasmid-free cells, also referred to as a plasmid addiction system. Binds to and blocks the activity of CcdB; will also remove bound CcdB protein from the CcdB-GyrA complex by forming a CcdA-CcdB complex, a process termed rejuvenation. Functions as a transcriptional corepressor for the ccdAB operon, repression also requires CcdB (By similarity). From Escherichia coli
   1305..1607    +  CDS            ccdB: CCDB_ECOLI - Also known as G, letB, letD. Experimental evidence at protein level: Swiss-Prot protein existence level 1. Toxic component of a type II toxin-antitoxin (TA) system, functioning in plasmid maintainence. Responsible for the post- segregational killing (PSK) of plasmid-free cells, also referred to as a plasmid addiction system. Half-life of over 2 hours. Cell killing by CcdB is accompanied by filamentation, defects in chromosome and plasmid segregation, defects in cell division, formation of anucleate cells, decreased DNA synthesis and plasmid loss. Interferes with the activity of DN
   1651..1770    -  protein_bind   attR1: mutant version of attR; recombination site for the Gateway® LR reaction LR Clonase™
   1754..1774    -  protein_bind   attB4: mutant version of attB; core recombination site for the Gateway® BP reaction BP Clonase™
   1791..1825    -  misc_feature   MCS (fragment): pUC18/19 multiple cloning site
   1859..1875    -  protein_bind   lac operator: The lac repressor binds to the lac operator to inhibit transcription in E. coli. This inhibition can be relieved by adding lactose or isopropyl-β-D-thiogalactopyranoside (IPTG). lac repressor encoded by lacI
   1883..1913    -  promoter       lac promoter: promoter for the E. coli lac operon
   1928..1949    -  protein_bind   CAP binding site: CAP binding activates transcription in the presence of cAMP. E. coli catabolite activator protein
   1962..2054    -  CDS            lacI (fragment): lac repressor; lacI; The lac repressor binds to the lac operator to inhibit transcription in E. coli. This inhibition can be relieved by adding lactose or isopropyl-β-D-thiogalactopyranoside (IPTG).
   2237..2825    -  rep_origin     ori: high-copy-number ColE1/pMB1/pBR322/pUC origin of replication
   2996..3856    -  CDS            AmpR: β-lactamase; bla; confers resistance to ampicillin, carbenicillin, and related antibiotics
   3857..3961    -  promoter       AmpR promoter: bla
   4056..4091    +  CDS            rop (fragment): Rop protein, which maintains plasmids at low copy number; rop
   4193..4292    +  misc_feature   bom (fragment): basis of mobility region from pBR322
   4298..33      -  CDS            lacZα (fragment) (across the origin): LacZα fragment of β-galactosidase; lacZ fragment
