[The description below was written by a language model from this plasmid's Addgene catalogue record and pLannotate feature annotations shown in this document.]
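Description:
pUC-DEST-R3R4(R) is an empty MultiSite Gateway destination vector built on a pUC backbone, about 4.4 kb in the sequenced record. It replicates in E. coli from the high-copy ColE1/pUC origin and carries an ampicillin resistance gene (β-lactamase with its own promoter) on the backbone. Remnants of the pUC lacZα region, including lac promoter, operator, CAP site and fragments of the pUC18/19 polylinker, flank the Gateway cassette, which was evidently placed within the former cloning site.

The cassette is a standard Gateway counter-selection module: a chloramphenicol acetyltransferase gene (CmR) with its promoter, followed by a ccdA fragment and the full ccdB toxin gene, bounded by attR recombination sites. One site is annotated as attR3. The other is labelled attR1 by the automated annotation but overlaps an attB4-type core, which together with the plasmid name suggests it is functionally attR4. Because CcdB poisons DNA gyrase in ordinary strains, the empty vector is maintained in a ccdB-tolerant host under combined chloramphenicol and ampicillin selection. After an LR reaction, the CmR-ccdB cassette is replaced by the fragments from compatible entry clones, so that correct recombinants can be recovered in standard strains on ampicillin. The "(R)" in the name may refer to cassette orientation, but the record does not explain it.

Although catalogued as a mammalian expression vector, the feature table shows no mammalian promoter, polyadenylation signal or selection marker, and there is no insert. Any such elements would have to come from the entry clones. The stated purpose is MultiSite Gateway-mediated vector construction, and the associated publication describes a toolbox for assembling knock-in gene targeting vectors.
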