Addgene plasmid #141010: pUC-DEST-R3R4(R)
Purpose: (Empty Backbone) Mutisite Gateway mediated vector construction
Depositing lab: Hideyuki Okano. Depositing organization: Keio University. Publication: A versatile toolbox for knock-in gene targeting based on the Multisite Gateway technology. Yoshimatsu S, Sone T, Nakajima M, Sato T, Okochi R, Ishikawa M, Nakamura M, Sasaki E, Shiozawa S, Okano H. PLoS One. 2019 Aug 27;14(8):e0221164. doi: 10.1371/journal.pone.0221164. eCollection 2019. PubMed 31454364.
Backbone
  Vector backbone: pUC
  Vector type: Mammalian Expression
Growth in bacteria
  Bacterial resistance: Chloramphenicol and Ampicillin, 25 & 100 μg/mL
  Growth temperature: 37°C
  Growth strain: ccdB Survival
  Copy number: High Copy
Gene/Insert
  Gene/Insert name: None
Terms and licenses: Academic/Nonprofit Terms; Industry Terms: Not Available to Industry
How to cite: pUC-DEST-R3R4(R) was a gift from Hideyuki Okano (Addgene plasmid # 141010 ; http://n2t.net/addgene:141010 ; RRID:Addgene_141010)
